>Addgene plasmid #59769 | pSLIK TT FLAG-HA RBFOX2 | addgene full sequence | sequence record 208701 | Addgene Assembled Sequence
ACAAGTTTGTACAAAAAAGCAGGCTTTAAAGGAACCAATTCAGTCGACTGGATCCCGAGTTTACTCCCTA
TCAGTGATAGAGAACGTATGTCGAGTTTACTCCCTATCAGTGATAGAGAACGATGTCGAGTTTACTCCCT
ATCAGTGATAGAGAACGTATGTCGAGTTTACTCCCTATCAGTGATAGAGAACGTATGTCGAGTTTACTCC
CTATCAGTGATAGAGAACGTATGTCGAGTTTATCCCTATCAGTGATAGAGAACGTATGTCGAGTTTACTC
CCTATCAGTGATAGAGAACGTATGTCGAGGTAGGCGTGTACGGTGGGAGGCCTATATAAGCAGAGCTCGT
TTAGTGAACCGTCAGATCGCCACTAGTCCACCATGGACTACAAGGACGACGATGACAAGTACCCTTATGA
CGTGCCCGATTACGCTTTAATTAAAGCGGAGGGCGCCCAGCCGCAGCAGCCGCCTCAGCTCGGGCCCGGC
GCCGCCGCCCGGGGCATGAAGCGGGAGTCGGAGCTGGAGCTGCCGGTGCCCGGAGCGGGAGGAGACGGAG
CCGATCCCGGCCTGAGCAAGCGGCCGCGCACTGAGGAGGCGGCGGCCGACGGTGGCGGCGGGATGCAGAA
CGAGCCTCTGACTCCAGGTTATCATGGATTCCCAGCGCGGGACAGCCAGGGTAACCAGGAGCCGACAACA
ACTCCTGACGCAATGGTTCAGCCTTTTACTACCATCCCATTTCCACCACCTCCGCAGAATGGAATTCCCA
CAGAGTATGGGGTGCCACACACTCAAGACTATGCCGGCCAGACCGGTGAGCATAACCTGACACTCTACGG
AAGTACGCAAGCCCACGGGGAGCAGAGCAGCAACTCACCCAGCACACAAAATGGATCTCTTACGCAGACA
GAAGGTGGAGCACAGACAGACGGCCAGCAGTCACAGACACAAAGTAGTGAAAATTCAGAGAGTAAATCTA
CCCCGAAACGGCTGCATGTCTCTAATATTCCTTTCCGCTTCCGGGACCCTGACCTCCGGCAGATGTTTGG
GCAGTTTGGCAAAATCCTAGATGTAGAAATAATCTTTAATGAACGTGGCTCTAAGGGATTCGGGTTCGTA
ACTTTCGAGAATAGTGCTGATGCAGACAGGGCCAGGGAGAAATTACACGGCACCGTGGTAGAGGGCCGTA
AAATCGAGGTGAATAATGCTACAGCACGTGTAATGACCAATAAGAAGATGGTCACACCATATGCAAATGG
TTGGAAATTAAGCCCAGTAGTTGGAGCTGTATATGGTCCGGAGTTATATGCAGCATCCAGCTTTCAAGCA
GATGTGTCCCTAGGCAATGATGCAGCAGTGCCCCTATCAGGAAGAGGGGGTATCAACACTTACATTCCTT
TAATCAGTCTCCCTTTAGTTCCTGGCTTCCCTTACCCTACTGCAGCCACCACGGCAGCCGCTTTCAGAGG
AGCCCATTTGAGGGGCAGAGGGCGGACAGTATATGGTGCAGTCCGAGCGGTACCTCCAACAGCCATCCCC
GCCTATCCAGGTGTGGTTTACCAGGACGGATTTTACGGTGCTGACCTCTATGGTGGATATGCAGCCTACA
GATATGCACAGCCTGCTACTGCAACCGCAGCCACCGCTGCTGCAGCCGCTGCAGCCGCTTACAGTGACGG
TTATGGCAGGGTGTACACAGCCGACCCCTACCATGCCCTTGCCCCTGCCGCTAGCTATGGAGTTGGCGCT
GTGGCGAGTTTATACCGAGGTGGCTACAGCCGATTTGCCCCCTACTGACTCGAGATATCTAGACCCAGCT
TTCTTGTACAAAGTGGTTGATAACATCTCGAGCCATAAAGATGGTTAATTAACCCACCCAAGATCTGGCC
TCCGCGCCGGGTTTTGGCGCCTCCCGCGGGCGCCCCCCTCCTCACGGCGAGCGCTGCCACGTCAGACGAA
GGGCGCAGCGAGCGTCCTGATCCTTCCGCCCGGACGCTCAGGACAGCGGCCCGCTGCTCATAAGACTCGG
CCTTAGAACCCCAGTATCAGCAGAAGGACATTTTAGGACGGGACTTGGGTGACTCTAGGGCACTGGTTTT
CTTTCCAGAGAGCGGAACAGGCGAGGAAAAGTAGTCCCTTCTCGGCGATTCTGCGGAGGGATCTCCGTGG
GGCGGTGAACGCCGATGATTATATAAGGACGCGCCGGGTGTGGCACAGCTAGTTCCGTCGCAGCCGGGAT
TTGGGTCGCGGTTCTTGTTTGTGGATCGCTGTGATCGTCACTTGGTGAGTAGCGGGCTGCTGGGCTGGCC
GGGGCTTTCGTGGCCGCCGGGCCGCTCGGTGGGACGGAAGCGTGTGGAGAGACCGCCAAGGGCTGTAGTC
TGGGTCCGCGAGCAAGGTTGCCCTGAACTGGGGGTTGGGGGGAGCGCAGCAAAATGGCGGCTGTTCCCGA
GTCTTGAATGGAAGACGCTTGTGAGGCGGGCTGTGAGGTCGTTGAAACAAGGTGGGGGGCATGGTGGGCG
GCAAGAACCCAAGGTCTTGAGGCCTTCGCTAATGCGGGAAAGCTCTTATTCGGGTGAGATGGGCTGGGGC
ACCATCTGGGGACCCTGACGTGAAGTTTGTCACTGACTGGAGAACTCGGTTTGTCGTCTGTTGCGGGGGC
GGCAGTTATGGCGGTGCCGTTGGGCAGTGCACCCGTACCTTTGGGAGCGCGCGCCCTCGTCGTGTCGTGA
CGTCACCCGTTCTGTTGGCTTATAATGCAGGGTGGGGCCACCTGCCGGTAGGTGTGCGGTAGGCTTTTCT
CCGTCGCAGGACGCAGGGTTCGGGCCTAGGGTAGGCTCTCCTGAATCGACAGGCGCCGGACCTCTGGTGA
GGGGAGGGATAAGTGAGGCGTCAGTTTCTTTGGTCGGTTTTATGTACCTATCTTCTTAAGTAGCTGAAGC
TCCGGTTTTGAACTATGCGCTCGGGGTTGGCGAGTGTGTTTTGTGAAGTTTTTTAGGCACCTTTTGAAAT
GTAATCATTTGGGTCAATATGTAATTTTCAGTGTTAGACTAGTAAATTGTCCGCTAAATTCTGGCCGTTT
TTGGCTTTTTTGTTAGACGAAGCTTGGTACCGAGCTCGGATCTCCACCCCGTACCGGTCCTGCAGGATTT
AAATGGCGCGCCGCTAGCGCTACCGGACTCAGATCTCGAGCTCAAGCTTCGAATTCTGCAGTCGAATTCA
CCATGTCTAGACTGGACAAGAGCAAAGTCATAAACGGAGCTCTGGAATTACTCAATGGTGTCGGTATCGA
AGGCCTGACGACAAGGAAACTCGCTCAAAAGCTGGGAGTTGAGCAGCCTACCCTGTACTGGCACGTGAAG
AACAAGCGGGCCCTGCTCGATGCCCTGCCAATCGAGATGCTGGACAGGCATCATACCCACTTCTGCCCCC
TGGAAGGCGAGTCATGGCAAGACTTTCTGCGGAACAACGCCAAGTCATACCGCTGTGCTCTCCTCTCACA
TCGCGACGGGGCTAAAGTGCATCTCGGCACCCGCCCAACAGAGAAACAGTACGAAACCCTGGAAAATCAG
CTCGCGTTCCTGTGTCAGCAAGGCTTCTCCCTGGAGAACGCACTGTACGCTCTGTCCGCCGTGGGCCACT
TTACACTGGGCTGCGTATTGGAGGAACAGGAGCATCAAGTAGCAAAAGAGGAAAGAGAGACACCTACCAC
CGATTCTATGCCCCCACTTCTGAGACAAGCAATTGAGCTGTTCGACCGGCAGGGAGCCGAACCTGCCTTC
CTTTTCGGCCTGGAACTAATCATATGTGGCCTGGAGAAACAGCTAAAGTGCGAAAGCGGCGGGCCGACCG
ACGCCCTTGACGATTTTGACTTAGACATGCTCCCAGCCGATGCCCTTGACGACTTTGACCTTGATATGCT
GCCTGCTGACGCTCTTGACGATTTTGACCTTGACATGCTCCCCGGGTAACTAAGTAAGGATCCGCGGCCG
CACTAGAGGAATTCCGCCCCTCTCCCCCCCCCCCCTCTCCCTCCCCCCCCCCTAACGTTACTGGCCGAAG
CCGCTTGGAATAAGGCCGGTGTGCGTTTGTCTATATGTTATTTTCCACCATATTGCCGTCTTTTGGCAAT
GTGAGGGCCCGGAAACCTGGCCCTGTCTTCTTGACGAGCATTCCTAGGGGTCTTTCCCCTCTCGCCAAAG
GAATGCAAGGTCTGTTGAATGTCGTGAAGGAAGCAGTTCCTCTGGAAGCTTCTTGAAGACAAACAACGTC
TGTAGCGACCCTTTGCAGGCAGCGGAACCCCCCACCTGGCGACAGGTGCCTCTGCGGCCAAAAGCCACGT
GTATAAGATACACCTGCAAAGGCGGCACAACCCCAGTGCCACGTTGTGAGTTGGATAGTTGTGGAAAGAG
TCAAATGGCTCTCCTCAAGCGTATTCAACAAGGGGCTGAAGGATGCCCAGAAGGTACCCCATTGTATGGG
ATCTGATCTGGGGCCTCGGTGCACATGCTTTACATGTGTTTAGTCGAGGTTAAAAAAACGTCTAGGCCCC
CCGAACCACGGGGACGTGGTTTTCCTTTGAAAAACACGATGATAAGCTTACCGGTACGCGTGATAGCTTG
CCACAACCCGTACCAAAGATGGATAGATCCGGAAAGCCTGAACTCACCGCGACGTCTGTCGAGAAGTTTC
TGATCGAAAAGTTCGACAGCGTCTCCGACCTGATGCAGCTCTCGGAGGGCGAAGAATCTCGTGCTTTCAG
CTTCGATGTAGGAGGGCGTGGATATGTCCTGCGGGTAAATAGCTGCGCCGATGGTTTCTACAAAGATCGT
TATGTTTATCGGCACTTTGCATCGGCCGCGCTCCCGATTCCGGAAGTGCTTGACATTGGGGAATTCAGCG
AGAGCCTGACCTATTGCATCTCCCGCCGTGCACAGGGTGTCACGTTGCAAGACCTGCCTGAAACCGAACT
GCCCGCTGTTCTGCAGCCGGTCGCGGAGGCCATGGATGCGATCGCTGCGGCCGATCTTAGCCAGACGAGC
GGGTTCGGCCCATTCGGACCGCAAGGAATCGGTCAATACACTACATGGCGTGATTTCATATGCGCGATTG
CTGATCCCCATGTGTATCACTGGCAAACTGTGATGGACGACACCGTCAGTGCGTCCGTCGCGCAGGCTCT
CGATGAGCTGATGCTTTGGGCCGAGGACTGCCCCGAAGTCCGGCACCTCGTGCACGCGGATTTCGGCTCC
AACAATGTCCTGACGGACAATGGCCGCATAACAGCGGTCATTGACTGGAGCGAGGCGATGTTCGGGGATT
CCCAATACGAGGTCGCCAACATCTTCTTCTGGAGGCCGTGGTTGGCTTGTATGGAGCAGCAGACGCGCTA
CTTCGAGCGGAGGCATCCGGAGCTTGCAGGATCGCCGCGGCTCCGGGCGTATATGCTCCGCATTGGTCTT
GACCAACTCTATCAGAGCTTGGTTGACGGCAATTTCGATGATGCAGCTTGGGCGCAGGGTCGATGCGACG
CAATCGTCCGATCCGGAGCCGGGACTGTCGGGCGTACACAAATCGCCCGCAGAAGCGCGGCCGTCTGGAC
CGATGGCTGTGTAGAAGTACTCGCCGATAGTGGAAACCGACGCCCCAGCACTCGTCCGAGGGCAAAGGAA
TAGAGTAGATGCCGACCGAACAAGAGCTGATTTCGAGAACGCCTCAGCCAGCAACTCGCGCGAGCCTAGC
AAGGCAAATGCGAGAGAACGGCCTTACGCTTGGTGGCACAGTTCTCGTCCACAGTTCGCTAAGCTCGCTC
GGCTGGGTCGCGGGAGGGCCGGTCGCAGTGATTCAGGCCCTTCTGGATTGTGTTGGTCCCCAGGGCACGA
TTGTCATGCCCACGCACTCGGGTGATCTGACTGATCCCGCAGATTGGAGATCGCCGCCCGTGCCTGCCGA
TTGGGTGCAGATCTCTAGATCTGTACAAGTAAAGCGGCCGCGACTCTAGATCATAATCAGCCATACCACA
TTTGTAGAGGTTTTACTTGCTTTAAAAAACCTCCCACACCTCCCCCTGAACCTGAAACATAAAATGAATG
CAATTGTTGTTGTTTAGTCCCTCCCAATTCGATATCAAGCTTATCGATAATCAACCTCTGGATTACAAAA
TTTGTGAAAGATTGACTGGTATTCTTAACTATGTTGCTCCTTTTACGCTATGTGGATACGCTGCTTTAAT
GCCTTTGTATCATGCTATTGCTTCCCGTATGGCTTTCATTTTCTCCTCCTTGTATAAATCCTGGTTGCTG
TCTCTTTATGAGGAGTTGTGGCCCGTTGTCAGGCAACGTGGCGTGGTGTGCACTGTGTTTGCTGACGCAA
CCCCCACTGGTTGGGGCATTGCCACCACCTGTCAGCTCCTTTCCGGGACTTTCGCTTTCCCCCTCCCTAT
TGCCACGGCGGAACTCATCGCCGCCTGCCTTGCCCGCTGCTGGACAGGGGCTCGGCTGTTGGGCACTGAC
AATTCCGTGGTGTTGTCGGGGAAATCATCGTCCTTTCCTTGGCTGCTCGCCTGTGTTGCCACCTGGATTC
TGCGCGGGACGTCCTTCTGCTACGTCCCTTCGGCCCTCAATCCAGCGGACCTTCCTTCCCGCGGCCTGCT
GCCGGCTCTGCGGCCTCTTCCGCGTCTTCGCCTTCGCCCTCAGACGAGTCGGATCTCCCTTTGGGCCGCC
TCCCCGCATCGATACCGTCGACCTCGATCGAGACCTAGAAAAACATGGAGCAATCACAAGTAGCAATACA
GCAGCTACCAATGCTGATTGTGCCTGGCTAGAAGCACAAGAGGAGGAGGAGGTGGGTTTTCCAGTCACAC
CTCAGGTACCTTTAAGACCAATGACTTACAAGGCAGCTGTAGATCTTAGCCACTTTTTAAAAGAAAAGGG
GGGACTGGAAGGGCTAATTCACTCCCAACGAAGACAAGATATCCTTGATCTGTGGATCTACCACACACAA
GGCTACTTCCCTGATTGGCAGAACTACACACCAGGGCCAGGGATCAGATATCCACTGACCTTTGGATGGT
GCTACAAGCTAGTACCAGTTGAGCAAGAGAAGGTAGAAGAAGCCAATGAAGGAGAGAACACCCGCTTGTT
ACACCCTGTGAGCCTGCATGGGATGGATGACCCGGAGAGAGAAGTATTAGAGTGGAGGTTTGACAGCCGC
CTAGCATTTCATCACATGGCCCGAGAGCTGCATCCGGACTGTACTGGGTCTCTCTGGTTAGACCAGATCT
GAGCCTGGGAGCTCTCTGGCTAACTAGGGAACCCACTGCTTAAGCCTCAATAAAGCTTGCCTTGAGTGCT
TCAAGTAGTGTGTGCCCGTCTGTTGTGTGACTCTGGTAACTAGAGATCCCTCAGACCCTTTTAGTCAGTG
TGGAAAATCTCTAGCAGGGCCCGTTTAAACCCGCTGATCAGCCTCGACTGTGCCTTCTAGTTGCCAGCCA
TCTGTTGTTTGCCCCTCCCCCGTGCCTTCCTTGACCCTGGAAGGTGCCACTCCCACTGTCCTTTCCTAAT
AAAATGAGGAAATTGCATCGCATTGTCTGAGTAGGTGTCATTCTATTCTGGGGGGTGGGGTGGGGCAGGA
CAGCAAGGGGGAGGATTGGGAAGACAATAGCAGGCATGCTGGGGATGCGGTGGGCTCTATGGCTTCTGAG
GCGGAAAGAACCAGCTGGGGCTCTAGGGGGTATCCCC
[124 nt withheld, positions 7738-7861]
C
[91 nt withheld, positions 7863-7953]
A
[49 nt withheld, positions 7955-8003]
CCTTTGACGTTGGAGTCCACGTTCTTT
[37 nt withheld, positions 8031-8067]
ACCCTATCTCGGTCTATTCTTTTGATTTATAAGGGATTTTGCCGATTTCGGCCTATTGGTTAAAAAATGA
GCTGATTTAACAAAAATTTAACGCGAATTAATTCTGTGGAATGTGTGTCAGTTAGGGTGTGGAAAGTCCC
CAGGCTCCCCAGCAGGCAGAAGTATGCAAAGCATGCATCTCAATTAGTCAGCAACCAGGTGTGGAAAGTC
CCCAGGCTCCCCAGCAGGCAGAAGTATGCAAAGCATGCATCTCAATTAGTCAGCAACCATAGTCCCGCCC
CTAACTCCGCCCATCCCGCCCCTAACTCCGCCCAGTTCCGCCCATTCTCCGCCCCATGGCTGACTAATTT
TTTTTATTTATGCAGAGGCCGAGGCCGCCTCTGCCTCTGAGCTATTCCAGAAGTAGTGAGGAGGCTTTTT
TGGAGGCCTAGGCTTTTGCAAAAAGCTCCCGGGAGCTTGTATATCCATTTTCGGATCTGATCAGCACGTG
TTGACAATTAATCATCGGCATAGTATATCGGCATAGTATAATACGACAAGGTGAGGAACTAAACCATGGC
CAAGTTGACCAGTGCCGTTCCGGTGCTCACCGCGCGCGACGTCGCCGGAGCGGTCGAGTTCTGGACCGAC
CGGCTCGGGTTCTCCCGGGACTTCGTGGAGGACGACTTCGCCGGTGTGGTCCGGGACGACGTGACCCTGT
TCATCAGCGCGGTCCAGGACCAGGTGGTGCCGGACAACACCCTGGCCTGGGTGTGGGTGCGCGGCCTGGA
CGAGCTGTACGCCGAGTGGTCGGAGGTCGTGTCCACGAACTTCCGGGACGCCTCCGGGCCGGCCATGACC
GAGATCGGCGAGCAGCCGTGGGGGCGGGAGTTCGCCCTGCGCGACCCGGCCGGCAACTGCGTGCACTTCG
TGGCCGAGGAGCAGGACTGACACGTGCTACGAGATTTCGATTCCACCGCCGCCTTCTATGAAAGGTTGGG
CTTCGGAATCGTTTTCCGGGACGCCGGCTGGATGATCCTCCAGCGCGGGGATCTCATGCTGGAGTTCTTC
GCCCACCCCAACTTGTTTATTGCAGCTTATAATGGTTACAAATAAAGCAATAGCATCACAAATTTCACAA
ATAAAGCATTTTTTTCACTGCATTCTAGTTGTGGTTTGTCCAAACTCATCAATGTATCTTATCATGTCTG
TATACCGTCGACCTCTAGCTAGAGCTTGGCGTAATCATGGTCATAGCTGTTTCCTGTGTGAAATTGTTAT
CCGCTCACAATTCCACACAACATACGAGCCGGAAGCATAAAGTGTAAAGCCTGGGGTGCCTAATGAGTGA
GCTAACTCACATTAATTGCGTTGCGCTCACTGCCCGCTTTCCAGTCGGGAAACCTGTCGTGCCAGCTGCA
TTAATGAATCGGCCAACGCGCGGGGAGAGGCGGTTTGCGTATTGGGCGCTCTTCCGCTTCCTCGCTCACT
GACTCGCTGCGCTCGGTCGTTCGGCTGCGGCGAGCGGTATCAGCTCACTCAAAGGCGGTAATACGGTTAT
CCACAGAATCAGGGGATAACGCAGGAAAGAACATGTGAGCAAAAGGCCAGCAAAAGGCCAGGAACCGTAA
AAAGGCCGCGTTGCTGGCGTTTTTCCATAGGCTCCGCCCCCCTGACGAGCATCACAAAAATCGACGCTCA
AGTCAGAGGTGGCGAAACCCGACAGGACTATAAAGATACCAGGCGTTTCCCCCTGGAAGCTCCCTCGTGC
GCTCTCCTGTTCCGACCCTGCCGCTTACCGGATACCTGTCCGCCTTTCTCCCTTCGGGAAGCGTGGCGCT
TTCTCATAGCTCACGCTGTAGGTATCTCAGTTCGGTGTAGGTCGTTCGCTCCAAGCTGGGCTGTGTGCAC
GAACCCCCCGTTCAGCCCGACCGCTGCGCCTTATCCGGTAACTATCGTCTTGAGTCCAACCCGGTAAGAC
ACGACTTATCGCCACTGGCAGCAGCCACTGGTAACAGGATTAGCAGAGCGAGGTATGTAGGCGGTGCTAC
AGAGTTCTTGAAGTGGTGGCCTAACTACGGCTACACTAGAAGAACAGTATTTGGTATCTGCGCTCTGCTG
AAGCCAGTTACCTTCGGAAAAAGAGTTGGTAGCTCTTGATCCGGCAAACAAACCACCGCTGGTAGCGGTG
GTTTTTTTGTTTGCAAGCAGCAGATTACGCGCAGAAAAAAAGGATCTCAAGAAGATCCTTTGATCTTTTC
TACGGGGTCTGACGCTCAGTGGAACGAAAACTCACGTTAAGGGATTTTGGTCATGAGATTATCAAAAAGG
ATCTTCACCTAGATCCTTTTAAATTAAAAATGAAGTTTTAAATCAATCTAAAGTATATATGAGTAAACTT
GGTCTGACAGTTACCAATGCTTAATCAGTGAGGCACCTATCTCAGCGATCTGTCTATTTCGTTCATCCAT
AGTTGCCTGACTCCCCGTCGTGTAGATAACTACGATACGGGAGGGCTTACCATCTGGCCCCAGTGCTGCA
ATGATACCGCGAGACCCACGCTCACCGGCTCCAGATTTATCAGCAATAAACCAGCCAGCCGGAAGGGCCG
AGCGCAGAAGTGGTCCTGCAACTTTATCCGCCTCCATCCAGTCTATTAATTGTTGCCGGGAAGCTAGAGT
AAGTAGTTCGCCAGTTAATAGTTTGCGCAACGTTGTTGCCATTGCTACAGGCATCGTGGTGTCACGCTCG
TCGTTTGGTATGGCTTCATTCAGCTCCGGTTCCCAACGATCAAGGCGAGTTACATGATCCCCCATGTTGT
GCAAAAAAGCGGTTAGCTCCTTCGGTCCTCCGATCGTTGTCAGAAGTAAGTTGGCCGCAGTGTTATCACT
CATGGTTATGGCAGCACTGCATAATTCTCTTACTGTCATGCCATCCGTAAGATGCTTTTCTGTGACTGGT
GAGTACTCAACCAAGTCATTCTGAGAATAGTGTATGCGGCGACCGAGTTGCTCTTGCCCGGCGTCAATAC
GGGATAATACCGCGCCACATAGCAGAACTTTAAAAGTGCTCATCATTGGAAAACGTTCTTCGGGGCGAAA
ACTCTCAAGGATCTTACCGCTGTTGAGATCCAGTTCGATGTAACCCACTCGTGCACCCAACTGATCTTCA
GCATCTTTTACTTTCACCAGCGTTTCTGGGTGAGCAAAAACAGGAAGGCAAAATGCCGCAAAAAAGGGAA
TAAGGGCGACACGGAAATGTTGAATACTCATACTCTTCCTTTTTCAATATTATTGAAGCATTTATCAGGG
TTATTGTCTCATGAGCGGATACATATTTGAATGTATTTAGAAAAATAAACAAATAGGGGTTCCGCGCACA
TTTCCCCGAAAAGTGCCACCTGACGTCGACGGATCGGGAGATCTCCCGATCCCCTATGGTGCACTCTCAG
TACAATCTGCTCTGATGCCGCATAGTTAAGCCAGTATCTGCTCCCTGCTTGTGTGTTGGAGGTCGCTGAG
TAGTGCGCGAGCAAAATTTAAGCTACAACAAGGCAAGGCTTGACCGACAATTGCATGAAGAATCTGCTTA
GGGTTAGGCGTTTTGCGCTGCTTCGCGATGTACGGGCCAGATATACGCGTTGACATTGATTATTGACTAG
TTATTAATAGTAATCAATTACGGGGTCATTAGTTCATAGCCCATATATGGAGTTCCGCGTTACATAACTT
ACGGTAAATGGCCCGCCTGGCTGACCGCCCAACGACCCCCGCCCATTGACGTCAATAATGACGTATGTTC
CCATAGTAACGCCAATAGGGACTTTCCATTGACGTCAATGGGTGGAGTATTTACGGTAAACTGCCCACTT
GGCAGTACATCAAGTGTATCATATGCCAAGTACGCCCCCTATTGACGTCAATGACGGTAAATGGCCCGCC
TGGCATTATGCCCAGTACATGACCTTATGGGACTTTCCTACTTGGCAGTACATCTACGTATTAGTCATCG
CTATTACCATGGTGATGCGGTTTTGGCAGTACATCAATGGGCGTGGATAGCGGTTTGACTCACGGGGATT
TCCAAGTCTCCACCCCATTGACGTCAATGGGAGTTTGTTTTGGCACCAAAATCAACGGGACTTTCCAAAA
TGTCGTAACAACTCCGCCCCATTGACGCAAATGGGCGGTAGGCGTGTACGGTGGGAGGTCTATATAAGCA
GCGCGTTTTGCCTGTACTGGGTCTCTCTGGTTAGACCAGATCTGAGCCTGGGAGCTCTCTGGCTAACTAG
GGAACCCACTGCTTAAGCCTCAATAAAGCTTGCCTTGAGTGCTTCAAGTAGTGTGTGCCCGTCTGTTGTG
TGACTCTGGTAACTAGAGATCCCTCAGACCCTTTTAGTCAGTGTGGAAAATCTCTAGCAGTGGCGCCCGA
ACAGGGACTTGAAAGCGAAAGGGAAACCAGAGGAGCTCTCTCGACGCAGGACTCGGCTTGCTGAAGCGCG
CACGGCAAGAGGCGAGGGGCGGCGACTGGTGAGTACGCCAAAAATTTTGACTAGCGGAGGCTAGAAGGAG
AGAGATGGGTGCGAGAGCGTCAGTATTAAGCGGGGGAGAATTAGATCGCGATGGGAAAAAATTCGGTTAA
GGCCAGGGGGAAAGAAAAAATATAAATTAAAACATATAGTATGGGCAAGCAGGGAGCTAGAACGATTCGC
AGTTAATCCTGGCCTGTTAGAAACATCAGAAGGCTGTAGACAAATACTGGGACAGCTACAACCATCCCTT
CAGACAGGATCAGAAGAACTTAGATCATTATATAATACAGTAGCAACCCTCTATTGTGTGCATCAAAGGA
TAGAGATAAAAGACACCAAGGAAGCTTTAGACAAGATAGAGGAAGAGCAAAACAAAAGTAAGACCACCGC
ACAGCAAGCGGCCGCTGATCTTCAGACCTGGAGGAGGAGATATGAGGGACAATTGGAGAAGTGAATTATA
TAAATATAAAGTAGTAAAAATTGAACCATTAGGAGTAGCACCCACCAAGGCAAAGAGAAGAGTGGTGCAG
AGAGAAAAAAGAGCAGTGGGAATAGGAGCTTTGTTCCTTGGGTTCTTGGGAGCAGCAGGAAGCACTATGG
GCGCAGCGTCAATGACGCTGACGGTACAGGCCAGACAATTATTGTCTGGTATAGTGCAGCAGCAGAACAA
TTTGCTGAGGGCTATTGAGGCGCAACAGCATCTGTTGCAACTCACAGTCTGGGGCATCAAGCAGCTCCAG
GCAAGAATCCTGGCTGTGGAAAGATACCTAAAGGATCAACAGCTCCTGGGGATTTGGGGTTGCTCTGGAA
AACTCATTTGCACCACTGCTGTGCCTTGGAATGCTAGTTGGAGTAATAAATCTCTGGAACAGATTTGGAA
TCACACGACCTGGATGGAGTGGGACAGAGAAATTAACAATTACACAAGCTTAATACACTCCTTAATTGAA
GAATCGCAAAACCAGCAAGAAAAGAATGAACAAGAATTATTGGAATTAGATAAATGGGCAAGTTTGTGGA
ATTGGTTTAACATAACAAATTGGCTGTGGTATATAAAATTATTCATAATGATAGTAGGAGGCTTGGTAGG
TTTAAGAATAGTTTTTGCTGTACTTTCTATAGTGAATAGAGTTAGGCAGGGATATTCACCATTATCGTTT
CAGACCCACCTCCCAACCCCGAGGGGACCCGACAGGCCCGAAGGAATAGAAGAAGAAGGTGGAGAGAGAG
ACAGAGACAGATCCATTCGATTAGTGAACGGATCGGCACTGCGTGCGCCAATTCTGCAGACAAATGGCAG
TATTCATCCACAATTTTAAAAGAAAAGGGGGGATTGGGGGGTACAGTGCAGGGGAAAGAATAGTAGACAT
AATAGCAACAGACATACAAACTAAAGAATTACAAAAACAAATTACAAAAATTCAAAATTTTCGGGTTTAT
TACAGGGACAGCAGAGATCCAGTTTGGTTAATTCTAGACAGTTATCA
Features (pLannotate 1.2.2; 42 found; start..end, strand, type, name):
      1..25      +  protein_bind   attB1: mutant version of attB; recombination site for the Gateway® BP reaction BP Clonase™
     57..371     +  promoter       tight TRE promoter: Tet-responsive promoter PTight, consisting of seven tet operator sequences followed by the minimal CMV promoter
    389..409     +  CDS            FLAG (fragment): FLAG® epitope tag, followed by an enterokinase cleavage site
    446..1795    +  CDS            Rbfox2: RFOX2_MOUSE - Also known as Fox2, Fxh, Hrnbp2, Rbm9. Experimental evidence at protein level: Swiss-Prot protein existence level 1. RNA-binding protein that regulates alternative splicing events by binding to 5'-UGCAUGU-3' elements. Prevents binding of U2AF2 to the 3'-splice site. Regulates alternative splicing of tissue- specific exons and of differentially spliced exons during erythropoiesis. Seems to act as a coregulatory factor of ER-alpha (By similarity). From Mus musculus (Mouse).
   1813..1837    -  protein_bind   attB2: mutant version of attB; recombination site for the Gateway® BP reaction BP Clonase™
   1887..3098    +  promoter       UbC promoter: human ubiquitin C promoter
   3163..3215    +  misc_feature   MCS (fragment): multiple cloning site
   3223..3920    +  CDS            rtTA3 (fragment): reverse tetracycline transactivator 3 activates expression from Tet-responsive promoters in the presence of doxycycline
   3850..3960    +  CDS            VP48: 3 tandem repeats of the minimal activation domain of herpes simplex virus VP16 (Cheng et al., 2013)
   4133..4595    +  misc_feature   IRES: internal ribosome entry site (IRES) of the encephalomyocarditis virus (EMCV)
   4653..5673    +  CDS            HygR (fragment): aminoglycoside phosphotransferase from E. coli; aph(4)-Ia; confers resistance to hygromycin
   5691..5969    +  CDS            yokD (fragment): YOKD_BACSU - Experimental evidence at protein level: Swiss-Prot protein existence level 1. May contribute to antibiotic resistance. From Bacillus subtilis (strain 168).
   5999..6082    +  CDS            large T antigen (fragment): large T antigen from SV40 (simian virus 40)
   6116..6139    +  misc_feature   MCS (fragment): pBluescript multiple cloning site
   6139..6727    +  misc_feature   WPRE: woodchuck hepatitis virus posttranscriptional regulatory element
   6728..6747    +  misc_feature   MCS (fragment): pBluescript multiple cloning site
   6749..7249    +  CDS            nef (fragment): NEF_HV1LA - Experimental evidence at protein level: Swiss-Prot protein existence level 1. Extracellular Nef protein targets CD4(+) T-lymphocytes for apoptosis by interacting with CXCR4 surface receptors. From Human immunodeficiency virus type 1 group M subtype B (isolate Lai) (HIV-1).
   7256..7436    +  LTR            5' LTR (truncated): truncated 5' long terminal repeat (LTR) from HIV-1
   7468..7692    +  polyA_signal   bGH poly(A) signal: bovine growth hormone polyadenylation signal
   7696..7717    +  promoter       SV40 promoter (fragment): SV40 enhancer and early promoter
   7738..8166    +  rep_origin     f1 ori (sequence partly withheld): f1 bacteriophage origin of replication; arrow indicates direction of (+) strand synthesis
   8180..8509    +  promoter       SV40 promoter: SV40 enhancer and early promoter
   8557..8604    +  promoter       EM7 promoter: synthetic bacterial promoter&nbsp
   8623..8997    +  CDS            BleoR: antibiotic-binding protein; Sh ble from Streptoalloteichus hindustanus; confers resistance to bleomycin, phleomycin, and Zeocin™
   9007..9132    +  CDS            ble (fragment): BLE_KLEPN - Experimental evidence at protein level: Swiss-Prot protein existence level 1. Binding protein with a strong affinity to the bleomycin family of antibiotics. Binds to CL990; an antimitotic-antibiotic compound. From Klebsiella pneumoniae.
   9127..9248    +  polyA_signal   SV40 poly(A) signal: SV40 polyadenylation signal
   9319..9341    -  protein_bind   lac operator (fragment): The lac repressor binds to the lac operator to inhibit transcription in E. coli. This inhibition can be relieved by adding lactose or isopropyl-β-D-thiogalactopyranoside (IPTG). lac repressor encoded by lacI
   9345..9375    -  promoter       lac promoter: promoter for the E. coli lac operon
   9390..9411    -  protein_bind   CAP binding site: CAP binding activates transcription in the presence of cAMP. E. coli catabolite activator protein
   9424..9516    -  CDS            lacI (fragment): lac repressor; lacI; The lac repressor binds to the lac operator to inhibit transcription in E. coli. This inhibition can be relieved by adding lactose or isopropyl-β-D-thiogalactopyranoside (IPTG).
   9699..10287   -  rep_origin     ori: high-copy-number ColE1/pMB1/pBR322/pUC origin of replication
  10458..11318   -  CDS            AmpR: β-lactamase; bla; confers resistance to ampicillin, carbenicillin, and related antibiotics
  11319..11423   -  promoter       AmpR promoter: bla
  11482..11534   -  misc_feature   bom (fragment): basis of mobility region from pBR322
  11689..12068   +  enhancer       CMV enhancer: human cytomegalovirus immediate early enhancer
  12069..12268   +  promoter       CMV promoter: human cytomegalovirus (CMV) immediate early promoter
  12286..12466   +  LTR            5' LTR (truncated): truncated 5' long terminal repeat (LTR) from HIV-1
  12513..12638   +  misc_feature   HIV-1 Ψ: packaging signal of human immunodeficiency virus type 1
  12622..12985   +  CDS            HIV-1 gag (fragment): gag protein from human immunodeficiency virus 1; gag
  13131..13364   +  misc_feature   RRE: The Rev response element (RRE) of HIV-1 allows for Rev-dependent mRNA export from the nucleus to the cytoplasm.
  13741..13841   +  CDS            Rev (fragment): human immunodeficiency virus 1 (HIV-1) Rev protein; rev; enhances nuclear export of unspliced and incompletely spliced viral mRNAs
  13891..14008   +  misc_feature   cPPT/CTS: central polypurine tract and central termination sequence of HIV-1
