[The description below was written by a language model from this plasmid's Addgene catalogue record and pLannotate feature annotations shown in this document.]
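Description:
pSLIK TT FLAG-HA RBFOX2 is a single-vector, doxycycline-inducible lentiviral expression plasmid built on the pSLIK Hygro backbone, made by Gateway recombination. It expresses human RBFOX2 (also called RBM9 or FOX2), an RNA-binding regulator of alternative splicing, with N-terminal FLAG and HA tags. The tagged coding sequence sits between attB1 and attB2 sites, downstream of a tight TRE promoter (seven tet operators fused to a minimal CMV promoter). The automated annotation matches the insert to mouse Rbfox2, reflecting close homology, while the catalogue entry specifies the human gene. It detects the FLAG tag but not the HA tag.

Downstream, a human ubiquitin C promoter drives a bicistronic transcript encoding the reverse tetracycline transactivator rtTA3, followed by an EMCV IRES and a hygromycin resistance gene. Transduced cells can therefore be selected with hygromycin while constitutively producing the transactivator. In the presence of doxycycline, the transactivator switches on the TRE promoter and RBFOX2 expression.

The lentiviral framework comprises a CMV enhancer/promoter fused to a truncated HIV-1 5' LTR, the Ψ packaging signal, RRE, cPPT/CTS, a WPRE to enhance transcript expression, and a truncated 3' LTR followed by a bGH polyadenylation signal. Outside the viral genome, the plasmid carries a high-copy ColE1-type origin, an f1 origin, ampicillin resistance for bacterial propagation, and an SV40/EM7-driven bleomycin/Zeocin resistance cassette.

The catalogue's size figures are inconsistent with each other, since the stated total is smaller than the backbone. Both also differ from the 14,064 nt assembled sequence.

The construct is suited to generating stable mammalian cell lines with controlled expression of epitope-tagged RBFOX2. The tags would allow detection or immunopurification in studies of RBFOX2's role in splicing and RNA-binding protein networks.
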