Addgene plasmid #59769: pSLIK TT FLAG-HA RBFOX2
Purpose: doxycycline-inducible expression of FLAG-HA-tagged human RBFOX2 in mammalian cells
Depositing lab: Phil Sharp. Depositing organization: Massachusetts Institute of Technology. Publication: Rbfox2 controls autoregulation in RNA-binding protein networks. Jangi M, Boutz PL, Paul P, Sharp PA. Genes Dev. 2014 Mar 15;28(6):637-51. doi: 10.1101/gad.235770.113. PubMed 24637117.
Backbone
  Vector backbone: pSLIK Hygro
  Backbone size w/o insert (bp): 13918
  Total vector size (bp): 11578
  Vector type: Mammalian Expression, Lentiviral
  Selectable markers: Hygromycin
Growth in bacteria
  Bacterial resistance: Ampicillin, 100 μg/mL
  Growth temperature: 37°C
  Growth strain: Stbl3
  Copy number: Unknown
Gene/Insert
  Gene/Insert name: RBFOX2 (alt names: RBM9; FOX2)
  Species: H. sapiens (human)
  GenBank ID: NM_001082578.2
  Entrez Gene: RBFOX2 (a.k.a. FOX2, Fox-2, HNRBP2, HRNBP2, RBM9, RTA, dJ106I20.3, fxh)
  Promoter: TRE tight
  Tag / fusion protein: FLAG (N terminal on insert); HA (N terminal on insert)
  Cloning method: Gateway Cloning
  Sequencing primers: 5′ LNCX_primer
Terms and licenses: Academic/Nonprofit Terms; Industry Terms: Not Available to Industry
How to cite: pSLIK TT FLAG-HA RBFOX2 was a gift from Phil Sharp (Addgene plasmid # 59769 ; http://n2t.net/addgene:59769 ; RRID:Addgene_59769)
