>Addgene plasmid #59769 | pSLIK TT FLAG-HA RBFOX2 | addgene partial sequence | sequence record 98485 | hUBCpro-F 5'-TGAAGCTCCGGTTTTGAACT-3'
GTTAGACTAGTAAATTGTCCGCTAAATTCTGGCCGTTTTTGGCTTTTTTGTTAGACGAAGCTTGGTACCG
AGCTCGGATCTCCACCCCGTACCGGTCCTGCAGGATTTAAATGGCGCGCCGCTAGCGCTACCGGACTCAG
ATCTCGAGCTCAAGCTTCGAATTCTGCAGTCGAATTCACCATGTCTAGACTGGACAAGAGCAAAGTCATA
AACGGAGCTCTGGAATTACTCAATGGTGTCGGTATCGAAGGCCTGACGACAAGGAAACTCGCTCAAAAGC
TGGGAGTTGAGCAGCCTACCCTGTACTGGCACGTGAAGAACAAGCGGGCCCTGCTCGATGCCCTGCCAAT
CGAGATGCTGGACAGGCATCATACCCACTTCTGCCCCCTGGAAGGCGAGTCATGGCAAGACTTTCTGCGG
AACAACGCCAAGTCATACCGCTGTGCTCTCCTCTCACATCGCGACGGGGCTAAAGTGCATCTCGGCACCC
GCCCAACAGAGAAACAGTACGAAACCCTGGAAAATCAGCTCGCGTTCCTGTGTCAGCAAGGCTTCTCCCT
GGAGAACGCACTGTACGCTCTGTCCGCCGTGGGCCACTTTACACTGGGCTGCGTATTGGAGGAACAGGAG
CATCAAGTAGCAAAAGAGGAAAGAGAGACACCTACCACCGATTCTATGCCCCCACTTCTGAGACAAGCAA
TTGAGCTGTTCGACCGGCAAGGG
