>Addgene plasmid #59769 | pSLIK TT FLAG-HA RBFOX2 | addgene partial sequence | sequence record 98489 | hUBCpro-R 5'-CTAAGGCCGAGTCTTATGAGCAG-3'
TCTGACGTGGCAGCGCTCGCCGTGAGGAGGGGGGCGCCCGCGGGAGGCGCCAAAACCCGGCGCGGAGGCC
AGATCTTGGGTGGGTTAATTAACCATCTTTATGGCTCGAGATGTTATCAACCACTTTGTACAAGAAAGCT
GGGTCTAGATATCTCGAGTCAGTAGGGGGCAAATCGGCTGTAGCCACCTCGGTATAAACTCGCCACAGCG
CCAACTCCATAGCTAGCGGCAGGGGCAAGGGCATGGTAGGGGTCGGCTGTGTACACCCTGCCATAACCGT
CACTGTAAGCGGCTGCAGCGGCTGCAGCAGCGGTGGCTGC
