>Addgene plasmid #59769 | pSLIK TT FLAG-HA RBFOX2 | addgene partial sequence | sequence record 98492 | LNCX 5'-AGCTCGTTTAGTGAACCGTCAGATC-3'
CAGGACGACGATGACAAGTACCCTTATGACGTGCCCGATTACGCTTTAATTAAAGCGGAGGGCGCCCAGC
CGCAGCAGCCGCCTCAGCTCGGGCCCGGCGCCGCCGCCCGGGGCATGAAGCGGGAGTCGGAGCTGGAGCT
GCCGGTGCCCGGAGCGGGAGGAGACGGAGCCGATCCCGGCCTGAGCAAGCGGCCGCGCACTGAGGAGGCG
GCGGCCGACGGTGGCGGCGGGATGCAGAACGAGCCTCTGACTCCAGGTTATCATGGATTCCCAGCGCGGG
ACAGCCAGGGTAACCAGGAGCCGACAACAACTCCTGACGCAATGGTTCAGCCTTTTACTACCATCCCATT
TCCACCACCTCCGCAGAATGGAATTCCCACAGAGTATGGGGTGCCACACACTCAAGACTATGCCGGCCAG
ACCGGTGAGCATAACCTGACACTCTACGGAAGTACGCAAGCCCACGGGGAGCAGAGCA
